Addgene plasmid #35252: MIGS4.2 (FF575)
Purpose: (Empty Backbone)
Depositing lab: Detlef Weigel. Depositing organization: Max Planck Institute for Developmental Biology. Publication: MIGS: MiRNA Induced Gene Silencing. de Felippes FF, Wang JW, Weigel D. Plant J. 2011 Dec 28. doi: 10.1111/j.1365-313X.2011.04896.x. PubMed 22211571.
Backbone
  Vector backbone: pGreenII
  Backbone size (bp): 8328
  Modifications to backbone: 1) Addition of an expression cassette with the miR173 precursor placed behind the UBQ11 constitutive promoter; 2) No promoter for expression of the MIGS construct. Instead, a promoter of choice can be cloned using the MCS just upstream of the attR1 site
  Vector type: Plant Expression
  Selectable markers: kanamycin
Growth in bacteria
  Bacterial resistance: Chloramphenicol and Spectinomycin, 25 & 50 μg/mL
  Growth temperature: 37°C
  Growth strain: ccdB Survival
  Growth instructions: 1) Before recombination Chloramphenicol might be used for bacteria selection (resistance lost after recombination). 2) E. coli DB3.1 strain (or some other ccdB survival strain) should be used for the amplification of the plasmid due to the presence of the lethal ccdB gene. After recombination, any common strain, such as DH5alpha is recommended. 3) Due to pGreen backbone characteristics, the helper plasmid pSOUP is required for replication of MIGS vector in Agrobacterium. PSOUP can be requested directly at http://www.pgreen.ac.uk/.
  Copy number: High Copy
Terms and licenses: Academic/Nonprofit Terms; Industry Terms: Not Available to Industry
Depositor comments: MIGS vectors are based on pGREEN series: Hellens, R.P., Edwards, E.A., Leyland, N.R., Bean, S. and Mullineaux, P.M. (2000) pGreen: a versatile and flexible binary Ti vector for Agrobacterium-mediated plant transformation. Plant Mol. Biol., 42, 819-832. http://www.pgreen.ac.uk/ obtained from John Innes Centre, UK
How to cite: MIGS4.2 (FF575) was a gift from Detlef Weigel (Addgene plasmid # 35252 ; http://n2t.net/addgene:35252 ; RRID:Addgene_35252)
