[The description below was written by a language model from this plasmid's Addgene catalogue record.]
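Description:
MIGS4.2 (FF575) is an empty plant expression backbone built on the pGreenII binary Ti vector, intended for Agrobacterium-mediated plant transformation and for miRNA-induced gene silencing (MIGS). It is a high-copy plasmid in E. coli, selected with spectinomycin. Before recombination it can also be selected with chloramphenicol, because it carries a Gateway-type destination cassette with a chloramphenicol resistance gene and the lethal ccdB counter-selection gene. That cassette means the unrecombined vector has to be propagated in a ccdB-tolerant strain. After recombination both ccdB and chloramphenicol resistance are lost, and ordinary cloning strains can be used. As with other pGreen derivatives, replication in Agrobacterium depends on functions supplied in trans by the helper plasmid pSOUP. Kanamycin is listed as the selectable marker, presumably for transformed plants.

Two modifications define this member of the MIGS series. First, the vector carries its own expression cassette in which the miR173 precursor is driven by the constitutive UBQ11 promoter, so the triggering miRNA is co-delivered with the silencing construct. Second, there is no promoter in front of the MIGS cassette. Instead, a multiple cloning site just upstream of attR1 lets the user insert a promoter of choice, for example to restrict silencing to particular tissues or conditions, while the target gene fragment is introduced by recombination at the att sites. In the MIGS approach, miR173 generally acts on a transcript carrying its target site to trigger production of secondary small RNAs that silence the matching endogenous gene. The record does not describe where the miR173 target site sits in this vector, and no feature table is provided to confirm the terminators or the detailed layout.
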