>Addgene plasmid #35252 | MIGS4.2 (FF575) | addgene partial sequence | sequence record 73706 | ccdb-fwd 5'-GCATGATGACCACCGATATG-3'
GGTCTCCGTTATCGGGGAAGAAGTGGCTGATCTCAGCCACCGCGAAAATGACATCAAAAACGCCATTAAC
CTGATGTTCTGGGGAATATAAATGTCAGGCTCCCTTATACACAGCCAGTCTGCACCTCGACCATAGTGAC
TGGATATGTTGTGTTTTACAGTATTATGTAGTCTGTTTTTTATGCAAAATCTAATTTAATATATTGATAT
TTATATCATTTTACGTTTCTCGTTCAGCTTTCTTGTACAAAGTGGTGATCCTAGCTTTCGTTCGTATCAT
CGGTTTCGACAACGTTCGTCAAGTTCAATGCATCAGTTTCATTGCGCACACACCAGAATCCTACTGAGTT
TGAGTATTATGGCATTGGGAAAACTGTTTTTCTTGTACCATTTGTTGTGCTTGTAATTTACTGTGTTTTT
TATTCGGTTTTCGCTATCGAACTGTGAAATGGAAATGGATGGAGAAGAGTTAATGAATGATATGGTCCTT
TTGTTCATTCTCAAATTAATATTATTTGTTTTTTCTCTTATTTGTTGTGTGTTGAATTTGAAATTATAAG
AGATATGCAAACATTTTGTTTTGAGTAAAAATGTGTCAAATCGTGGCCTCTAATGACCGAAGTTAATATG
AGGAGTAAAACACTTGTAGTTGTACCATTATGCTTATTCACTAGGCAACAAATATATTTTCAGACCTAGA
AAAGCTGCAAATGTTACTGAATACAAGTATGTCCTCTTGTGTTTTAGACATTTATGAACTTTCCTTTATG
TAATTTTCCAGAATCCTTGTCAGATTCTAATCATTGCTTTATAATTATAGTTATACTCATGGATTTGTAG
TTGAGTATGAAAATATTTTTTAATGCATTTTATGACTTGCCAATTGATTGACAACATGCATCAATCGGAG
CTCCAGCTTTTGTTCCCTTTAGTGAGGGTTAATTGCGCGCTTGGCGTAATCATGGTCATAGCTGTTTCCT
GTGTGAAATTGTTATCCGCTCACAATTCCACACAACATACGAGC
