>Addgene plasmid #35252 | MIGS4.2 (FF575) | addgene partial sequence | sequence record 73708 | CAT-R 5'-GCAACTGACTGAAATGCCTC-3'
ATGCCATTGGGATATATCAACGGTGGTATATCCAGTGATTTTTTTCTCCATTTTAGCTTCCTTAGCTCCT
GAAAATCTCGACGGCTCCTAACTCAAAATCCACACATTATACGAGCCGGAAGCATAAAGTGTAAAGCCTG
GGGTGCCTAATGGGGCCGCCAATATGACTGGATATGTTGTGTTTTACAGTATTATGTAGTCTGTTTTTTA
TGCAAAATCTAATTTAATATATTGATATTTATATCATTTTACGTTTCTCGTTCAGCTTTTTTGTACAAAC
TTGTGATCCTCTAGAACTAGTGGATCCCCCGGGCTGCAGGAATTCGATATCAAGCTTATCGATACCGTCG
ACCTCGAGGGGGGGCCCGGTACCCGACGAGTCAGTAATAAACGGCGTCAAAGTGGTTGCAGCCGGCACAC
ACGAGTCGTGTTTATCAACTCAAAGCACAAATACTTTTCCTCAACCTAAAAATAAGGCAATTAGCCAAAA
ACAACTTTGCGTGTAAACAACGCTCAATACACGTGTCATTTTATTATTAGCTATTGCTTCACCGCCTTAG
CTTTCTCGTGACCTAGTCGTCCTCGTCTTTTCTTCTTCTTCTTCTATAAAACAATACCCAAAGAGCTCTT
CTTCTTCACAATTCAGATTTCAATTTCTCAAAATCTTAAAAACTTTCTCTCAATTCTCTCTACCGTGATC
AAGGTAAATTTCTGTGTTCCTTATTCTCTCAAAATCTTCGATTTTGTTTTCGTTCGATCCCAATTTCGTA
TATGTTCTTTGGTTTAGATTCTGTTAATCTTAGATCGAAGACGATTTTCTGGGTTTGATCGTTAGATATC
ATCTTAATTCTCGATTAGGGTTTCATAGATATCATCCGATTTGTTCAAATAATTTGAGTTTTGTCGAATA
ATTACTCTTCGATTTGTGATTTCTATCTAGATCTGGTG
