>Addgene plasmid #35252 | MIGS4.2 (FF575) | addgene partial sequence | sequence record 73709 | Sp6 5'-ATTTAGGTGACACTATAG-3'
AGCTAGCTTGCATGCCGGTCCTGCTGAGCCTCGACATGTTGTCGCAAAATTCGCCCTGGACCCGCCCAAC
GATTTGTCGTCACTGTCAAGGTTTGACCTGCACTTCATTTGGGGCCCACATACACCAAAAAAATGCTGCA
TAATTCTCGGGGCAGCAAGTCGGTTACCCGGCCGCCGTGCTGGACCGGGTTGAATGGTGCCCGTAACTTT
CGGTAGAGCGGACGGCCAATACTCAACTTCAAGGAATCTCACCCATGCGCGCCGGCGGGGAACCGGAGTT
CCCTTCAGTGAGCGTTATTAGTTCGCCGCTCGGTGTGTCGTAGATACTAGCCCCTGGGGCACTTTTGAAA
TTTGAATAAGATTTATGTAATCAGTCTTTTAGGTTTGACCGGTTCTGCCGCTTTTTTTAAAATTGGATTT
GTAATAATAAAACGCAATTGTTTGTTATTGTGGCGCTCTATCATAGATGTCGCTATAAACCTATTCAGCA
CAATATATTGTTTTCATTTTAATATTGTACATATAAGTAGTAGGGTACAATCAGTAAATTGAACGGAGAA
TATTATTCATAAAAATACGATAGTAACGGGTGATATATTCATTAGAATGAACCGAAACCGGCGGTAAGGA
TCTGAGCTACACATGCTCAGGTTTTTTACAACGTGCACAACAGAATTGAAAGCAAATATCATGCGATCAT
AGGCGTCTCGCATATCTCATTAAAGCAGGGATCCCGCATCAGATCTATCAAACACATAGATTTACGAAGA
TCTCTAACATTAAATCATCAGAGAGATAAGTTTAGGGAGCAAGCTCTTTCGCTTACACAGAGAATCACAG
AGGAAAGAGACTTTAAGAAAACTACAACTTTTTTGACCACTGTGATTTCTCTCTGCAAGCGAAAGTACTT
AATCACCAACACAGTAGAT
