>Addgene plasmid #35252 | MIGS4.2 (FF575) | addgene partial sequence | sequence record 73710 | NOS-F 5'-GCGTTCAAAAGTCGCCTAAG-3'
CAAATATTTCTTGTCAAAAATGCTCCACTGACGTTCCATAAATTCCCCTCGGTATCCAATTAGAGTCTCA
TATTCACTCTCAACTCGATCGAGGCATGATTGAACAAGATGGATTGCACGCAGGTTCTCCGGCCGCTTGG
GTGGAGAGGCTATTCGGCTATGACTGGGCACAACAGACAATCGGCTGCTCTGATGCCGCCGTGTTCCGGC
TGTCAGCGCAGGGGCGCCCGGTTCTTTTTGTCAAGACCGACCTGTCCGGTGCCCTGAATGAACTCCAAGA
CGAGGCAGCGCGGCTATCGTGGCTGGCCACGACGGGCGTTCCTTGCGCAGCTGTGCTCGACGTTGTCACT
GAAGCGGGAAGGGACTGGCTGCTATTGGGCGAAGTGCCGGGGCAGGATCTCCTGTCATCTCACCTTGCTC
CTGCCGAGAAAGTATCCATCATGGCTGATGCAATGCGGCGGCTGCATACGCTTGATCCGGCTACCTGCCC
ATTCGACCACCAAGCGAAACATCGCATCGAGCGAGCACGTACTCGGATGGAAGCCGGTCTTGTCGATCAG
GATGATCTGGACGAAGAGCATCAGGGGCTCGCGCCAGCCGAACTGTTCGCCAGGCTCAAGGCGCGGATGC
CCGACGGCGAGGATCTCGTCGTGACCCACGGCGATGCCTGCTTGCCGAATATCATGGTGGAAAATGGCCG
CTTTTCTGGATTCATCGACTGTGGCCGGCTGGGTGTGGCGGACCGCTATCAGGACATAGCGTTGGCTACC
CGTGATATTGCTGAAGAGCTTGGCGGCGAATGGGCTGACCGCTTCCTCGTGCTTTACGGTATCGCCGCTC
CCGATTCGCAGCGCATCGCCTTCTATCGCCTTCTTGACGAGTTCTTCTGAGCGGGACTCTGGGGTTCGGA
CTCTAGCTAGAGTCAAGCAGATCGTTCAAACATTTGGCAATAAAGTTTCTTAAGATTGAATCCTGTTGCC
GGTCTTGCGATGATTATCATATAATTTCTGTTGAATTAC
