>Addgene plasmid #35252 | MIGS4.2 (FF575) | addgene partial sequence | sequence record 74569 | CAT-F 5'-GTTTGTGATGGCTTCCATGTC-3'
GAATTACAACAGTACTGCGATGAGTGGCAGGGCGGGGCGTAAACGCGTGGAGCCGGCTTACTAAAAGCCA
GATAACAGTATGCGTATTTGCGCGCTGATTTTTGCGGTATAAGAATATATACTGATATGTATACCCGAAG
TATGTCAAAAAGAGGTATGCTATGAAGCAGCGTATTACAGTGACAGTTGACAGCGACAGCTATCAGTTGC
TCAAGGCATATATGATGTCAATATCTCCGGTCTGGTAAGCACAACCATGCAGAATGAAGCCCGTCGTCTG
CGTGCCGAACGCTGGAAAGCGGAAAATCAGGAAGGGATGGCTGAGGTCGCCCGGTTTATTGAAATGAACG
GCTCTTTTGCTGACGAGAACAGGGGCTGGTGAAATGCAGTTTAAGGTTTACACCTATAAAAGAGAGAGCC
GTTATCGTCTGTTTGTGGATGTACAGAGTGATATTATTGACACGCCCGGCCGACGGATGGTGATCCCCCT
GGCCAGTGCACGTCTGCTGTCAGATAAAGTCTCCCGTGAACTTTACCCGGTGGTGCATATCGGGGATGAA
AGCTGGCGCATGATGACCACCGATATGGCCAGTGTGCCGGTCTCCGTTATCGGGGAAGAAGTGGCTGATC
TCAGCCACCGCGAAAATGACATCAAAAACGCCATTAACCTGATGTTCTGGGGAATATAAATGTCAGGCTC
CCTTATACACAGCCAGTCTGCACCTCGACCATAGTGACTGGATATGTTGTGTTTTACAGTATTATGTAGT
CTGTTTTTTATGCAAAATCTAATTTAATATATTGATATTTATATCATTTTACGTTTCTCGTTCAGCTTTC
TTGTACAAAGTGGTGATCCTAGCTTTCGTTCGTATCATCGGTTTCGACAACGTTCGTCAAGTTCAATGCA
TCAGTTTCATTGCGCACACACCAGAATCCTACTGAGTTTGAGTATTATGGCATTGGGAAAACTGTTTTTC
TTGTACCATTTGTTGTGC
