LOCUS       Exported 8328 bp ds-DNA circular SYN 13-MAY-2021
DEFINITION  synthetic circular DNA
ACCESSION   .
VERSION     .
KEYWORDS    MIGS4.2 (FF575)
SOURCE      synthetic DNA construct
  ORGANISM  synthetic DNA construct
REFERENCE   1 (bases 1 to 8328)
  AUTHORS   de Felippes FF, Wang JW, Weigel D
  TITLE     MIGS: MiRNA Induced Gene Silencing.
  JOURNAL   Plant J. 2011 Dec 28. doi: 10.1111/j.1365-313X.2011.04896.x.
  PUBMED    22211571
REFERENCE   2 (bases 1 to 8328)
  AUTHORS   .
  TITLE     Direct Submission
  JOURNAL   Exported May 13, 2021 from SnapGene Server 1.1.58
            http://www.snapgene.com
FEATURES             Location/Qualifiers
     source          1..8328
                     /organism="synthetic DNA construct"
                     /mol_type="other DNA"
     misc_feature    542..564
                     /label=LB T-DNA repeat
                     /note="left border repeat from nopaline C58 T-DNA
                     (truncated)"
     terminator      588..840
                     /label=NOS terminator
                     /note="nopaline synthase terminator and poly(A) signal"
     CDS             complement(860..1654)
                     /codon_start=1
                     /gene="aph(3')-II (or nptII)"
                     /product="aminoglycoside phosphotransferase from Tn5"
                     /label=NeoR/KanR
                     /note="confers resistance to neomycin, kanamycin, and G418
                     (Geneticin(R))"
                     /translation="MIEQDGLHAGSPAAWVERLFGYDWAQQTIGCSDAAVFRLSAQGRP
                     VLFVKTDLSGALNELQDEAARLSWLATTGVPCAAVLDVVTEAGRDWLLLGEVPGQDLLS
                     SHLAPAEKVSIMADAMRRLHTLDPATCPFDHQAKHRIERGRTRMEAGLVDQDDLDEEHQ
                     GLAPAELFARLKARMPDGEDLVVTQGDACLPNIMVENGRFSGFIDCGRLGVADRYQDIA
                     LATRDIAEELGGEWADRFLVLYGIAAPDSQRIAFYRLLDEFF"
     primer_bind     complement(971..990)
                     /label=Neo-F
                     /note="Neomycin resistance gene, forward primer"
     primer_bind     1581..1600
                     /label=Neo-R
                     /note="Neomycin resistance gene, reverse primer"
     promoter        1840..1858
                     /label=SP6 promoter
                     /note="promoter for bacteriophage SP6 RNA polymerase"
     primer_bind     1840..1857
                     /label=SP6
                     /note="SP6 promoter, forward primer"
     terminator      1891..2598
                     /label=OCS terminator
                     /note="octopine synthase terminator"
     primer_bind     3507..3523
                     /label=pBluescriptKS
                     /note="For pBluescript vector"
     primer_bind     3508..3524
                     /label=KS primer
                     /note="common sequencing primer, one of multiple similar
                     variants"
     primer_bind     complement(3558..3574)
                     /label=SK primer
                     /note="common sequencing primer, one of multiple similar
                     variants"
     primer_bind     complement(3558..3574)
                     /label=pBluescriptSK
                     /note="For pBluescript vector"
     protein_bind    3580..3704
                     /gene="mutant version of attR"
                     /label=attR1
                     /bound_moiety="LR Clonase(TM)"
                     /note="recombination site for the Gateway(R) LR reaction"
     promoter        3729..3759
                     /label=lac UV5 promoter
                     /note="E. coli lac promoter with an ""up"" mutation"
     CDS             3813..4472
                     /codon_start=1
                     /gene="cat"
                     /product="chloramphenicol acetyltransferase"
                     /label=CmR
                     /note="confers resistance to chloramphenicol"
                     /translation="MEKKITGYTTVDISQWHRKEHFEAFQSVAQCTYNQTVQLDITAFL
                     KTVKKNKHKFYPAFIHILARLMNAHPEFRMAMKDGELVIWDSVHPCYTVFHEQTETFSS
                     LWSEYHDDFRQFLHIYSQDVACYGENLAYFPKGFIENMFFVSANPWVSFTSFDLNVANM
                     DNFFAPVFTMGKYYTQGDKVLMPLAIQVHHAVCDGFHVGRMLNELQQYCDEWQGGA"
     primer_bind     complement(3879..3898)
                     /label=CAT-R
                     /note="Chloramphenicol resistance gene, reverse primer"
     CDS             4814..5119
                     /codon_start=1
                     /gene="ccdB"
                     /product="CcdB, a bacterial toxin that poisons DNA gyrase"
                     /label=ccdB
                     /note="Plasmids containing the ccdB gene cannot be
                     propagated in standard E. coli strains."
                     /translation="MQFKVYTYKRESRYRLFVDVQSDIIDTPGRRMVIPLASARLLSDK
                     VSRELYPVVHIGDESWRMMTTDMASVPVSVIGEEVADLSHRENDIKNAINLMFWGI"
     primer_bind     4998..5017
                     /label=ccdB-fwd
                     /note="ccdB gene, forward primer"
     protein_bind    complement(5160..5284)
                     /gene="mutant version of attR"
                     /label=attR2
                     /bound_moiety="LR Clonase(TM)"
                     /note="recombination site for the Gateway(R) LR reaction"
     terminator      5291..5932
                     /label=E9 terminator
                     /note="terminator and polyadenylation signal from the pea
                     rbcS-E9 gene"
     promoter        complement(5954..5972)
                     /label=T3 promoter
                     /note="promoter for bacteriophage T3 RNA polymerase"
     primer_bind     complement(5993..6009)
                     /label=M13 rev
                     /note="common sequencing primer, one of multiple similar
                     variants"
     primer_bind     complement(5993..6009)
                     /label=M13 Reverse
                     /note="In lacZ gene. Also called M13-rev"
     primer_bind     complement(6006..6028)
                     /label=M13/pUC Reverse
                     /note="In lacZ gene"
     protein_bind    6017..6033
                     /label=lac operator
                     /bound_moiety="lac repressor encoded by lacI"
                     /note="The lac repressor binds to the lac operator to
                     inhibit transcription in E. coli. This inhibition can be
                     relieved by adding lactose or
                     isopropyl-beta-D-thiogalactopyranoside (IPTG)."
     promoter        complement(6041..6072)
                     /label=lac promoter
                     /note="promoter for the E. coli lac operon"
     protein_bind    6087..6108
                     /label=CAP binding site
                     /bound_moiety="E. coli catabolite activator protein"
                     /note="CAP binding activates transcription in the presence
                     of cAMP."
     primer_bind     complement(6225..6242)
                     /label=L4440
                     /note="L4440 vector, forward primer"
     misc_feature    6347..6371
                     /label=RB T-DNA repeat
                     /note="right border repeat from nopaline C58 T-DNA"
     rep_origin      complement(6462..7050)
                     /direction=LEFT
                     /label=ori
                     /note="high-copy-number ColE1/pMB1/pBR322/pUC origin of
                     replication"
     primer_bind     complement(6542..6561)
                     /label=pBR322ori-F
                     /note="pBR322 origin, forward primer"
     CDS             complement(7221..8009)
                     /codon_start=1
                     /gene="aadA"
                     /product="aminoglycoside adenylyltransferase (Murphy,
                     1985)"
                     /label=SmR
                     /note="confers resistance to spectinomycin and
                     streptomycin"
                     /translation="MREAVIAEVSTQLSEVVGVIERHLEPTLLAVHLYGSAVDGGLKPH
                     SDIDLLVTVTVRLDETTRRALINDLLETSASPGESEILRAVEVTIVVHDDIIPWRYPAK
                     RELQFGEWQRNDILAGIFEPATIDIDLAILLTKAREHSVALVGPAAEELFDPVPEQDLF
                     EALNETLTLWNSPPDWAGDERNVVLTLSRIWYSAVTGKIAPKDVAADWAMERLPAQYQP
                     VILEARQAYLGQEDRLASRADQLEEFVHYVKGEITKVVGK"
     rep_origin      8300..407
                     /label=pSa ori
                     /note="origin of replication from bacterial plasmid pSa"
ORIGIN
        1 tttttatccc cggaagcctg tggatagagg gtagttatcc acgtgaaacc gctaatgccc
       61 cgcaaagcct tgattcacgg ggctttccgg cccgctccaa aaactatcca cgtgaaatcg
      121 ctaatcaggg tacgtgaaat cgctaatcgg agtacgtgaa atcgctaata aggtcacgtg
      181 aaatcgctaa tcaaaaaggc acgtgagaac gctaatagcc ctttcagatc aacagcttgc
      241 aaacacccct cgctccggca agtagttaca gcaagtagta tgttcaatta gcttttcaat
      301 tatgaatata tatatcaatt attggtcgcc cttggcttgt ggacaatgcg ctacgcgcac
      361 cggctccgcc cgtggacaac cgcaagcggt tgcccaccgt cgagcgccag cgcctttgcc
      421 cacaacccgg cggccggccg caacagatcg ttttataaat tttttttttt gaaaaagaaa
      481 aagcccgaaa ggcggcaacc tctcgggctt ctggatttcc gatccccgga attagagatc
      541 ttggcaggat atattgtggt gtaacgttat cagcttgcat gccggtcgat ctagtaacat
      601 agatgacacc gcgcgcgata atttatccta gtttgcgcgc tatattttgt tttctatcgc
      661 gtattaaatg tataattgcg ggactctaat cataaaaacc catctcataa ataacgtcat
      721 gcattacatg ttaattatta catgcttaac gtaattcaac agaaattata tgataatcat
      781 cgcaagaccg gcaacaggat tcaatcttaa gaaactttat tgccaaatgt ttgaacgatc
      841 tgcttgactc taggggtcat cagaagaact cgtcaagaag gcgatagaag gcgatgcgct
      901 gcgaatcggg agcggcgata ccgtaaagca cgaggaagcg gtcagcccat tcgccgccaa
      961 gctcttcagc aatatcacgg gtagccaacg ctatgtcctg atagcggtcc gccacaccca
     1021 gccggccaca gtcgatgaat ccagaaaagc ggccattttc caccatgata ttcggcaagc
     1081 aggcatcgcc ctgggtcacg acgagatcct cgccgtcggg catccgcgcc ttgagcctgg
     1141 cgaacagttc ggctggcgcg agcccctgat gctcttcgtc cagatcatcc tgatcgacaa
     1201 gaccggcttc catccgagta cgtcctcgct cgatgcgatg tttcgcttgg tggtcgaatg
     1261 ggcaggtagc cggatcaagc gtatgcagcc gccgcattgc atcagccatg atggatactt
     1321 tctcggcagg agcaaggtga gatgacagga gatcctgccc cggcacttcg cccaatagca
     1381 gccagtccct tcccgcttca gtgacaacgt cgagcacagc tgcgcaagga acgcccgtcg
     1441 tggccagcca cgatagccgc gctgcctcgt cttggagttc attcagggca ccggacaggt
     1501 cggtcttgac aaaaagaacc gggcgcccct gcgctgacag ccggaacacg gcggcatcag
     1561 agcagccgat tgtctgttgt gcccagtcat agccgaatag cctctccacc caagcggccg
     1621 gagaacctgc gtgcaatcca tcttgttcaa tcatgcctcg atcgagttga gagtgaatat
     1681 gagactctaa ttggataccg aggggaattt atggaacgtc agtggagcat ttttgacaag
     1741 aaatatttgc tagctgatag tgaccttagg cgacttttga acgcgcaata atggtttctg
     1801 acgtatgtgc ttagctcatt aaactccaga aacccgcgga tttaggtgac actatagaat
     1861 atcactagta agctagcttg catgccggtc ctgctgagcc tcgacatgtt gtcgcaaaat
     1921 tcgccctgga cccgcccaac gatttgtcgt cactgtcaag gtttgacctg cacttcattt
     1981 ggggcccaca tacaccaaaa aaatgctgca taattctcgg ggcagcaagt cggttacccg
     2041 gccgccgtgc tggaccgggt tgaatggtgc ccgtaacttt cggtagagcg gacggccaat
     2101 actcaacttc aaggaatctc acccatgcgc gccggcgggg aaccggagtt cccttcagtg
     2161 agcgttatta gttcgccgct cggtgtgtcg tagatactag cccctggggc acttttgaaa
     2221 tttgaataag atttatgtaa tcagtctttt aggtttgacc ggttctgccg ctttttttaa
     2281 aattggattt gtaataataa aacgcaattg tttgttattg tggcgctcta tcatagatgt
     2341 cgctataaac ctattcagca caatatattg ttttcatttt aatattgtac atataagtag
     2401 tagggtacaa tcagtaaatt gaacggagaa tattattcat aaaaatacga tagtaacggg
     2461 tgatatattc attagaatga accgaaaccg gcggtaagga tctgagctac acatgctcag
     2521 gttttttaca acgtgcacaa cagaattgaa agcaaatatc atgcgatcat aggcgtctcg
     2581 catatctcat taaagcaggg atcccgcatc agatctatca aacacataga tttacgaaga
     2641 tctctaacat taaatcatca gagagataag tttagggagc aagctctttc gcttacacag
     2701 agaatcacag aggaaagaga ctttaagaaa actacaactt ttttgaccac tgtgatttct
     2761 ctctgcaagc gaaagtactt aatcaccaac acagtagatt gatatatttg ggtttatttg
     2821 tgagaagaag aattcactag tggatcccgc actcgagtgt taatcagaaa aactcagatt
     2881 aatctacaaa ttcgatcgca caaactagaa actaacacca gatctagata gaaatcacaa
     2941 atcgaagagt aattattcga caaaactcaa attatttgaa caaatcggat gatatctatg
     3001 aaaccctaat cgagaattaa gatgatatct aacgatcaaa cccagaaaat cgtcttcgat
     3061 ctaagattaa cagaatctaa accaaagaac atatacgaaa ttgggatcga acgaaaacaa
     3121 aatcgaagat tttgagagaa taaggaacac agaaatttac cttgatcacg gtagagagaa
     3181 ttgagagaaa gtttttaaga ttttgagaaa ttgaaatctg aattgtgaag aagaagagct
     3241 ctttgggtat tgttttatag aagaagaaga agaaaagacg aggacgacta ggtcacgaga
     3301 aagctaaggc ggtgaagcaa tagctaataa taaaatgaca cgtgtattga gcgttgttta
     3361 cacgcaaagt tgtttttggc taattgcctt atttttaggt tgaggaaaag tatttgtgct
     3421 ttgagttgat aaacacgact cgtgtgtgcc ggctgcaacc actttgacgc cgtttattac
     3481 tgactcgtcg ggtaccgggc cccccctcga ggtcgacggt atcgataagc ttgatatcga
     3541 attcctgcag cccgggggat ccactagttc tagaggatca caagtttgta caaaaaagct
     3601 gaacgagaaa cgtaaaatga tataaatatc aatatattaa attagatttt gcataaaaaa
     3661 cagactacat aatactgtaa aacacaacat atccagtcat attggcggcc ccattaggca
     3721 ccccaggctt tacactttat gcttccggct cgtataatgt gtggattttg agttaggagc
     3781 cgtcgagatt ttcaggagct aaggaagcta aaatggagaa aaaaatcact ggatatacca
     3841 ccgttgatat atcccaatgg catcgtaaag aacattttga ggcatttcag tcagttgctc
     3901 aatgtaccta taaccagacc gttcagctgg atattacggc ctttttaaag accgtaaaga
     3961 aaaataagca caagttttat ccggccttta ttcacattct tgcccgcctg atgaatgctc
     4021 atccggagtt ccgtatggca atgaaagacg gtgagctggt gatatgggat agtgttcacc
     4081 cttgttacac cgttttccat gagcaaactg aaacgttttc atcgctctgg agtgaatacc
     4141 acgacgattt ccggcagttt ctacacatat attcgcaaga tgtggcgtgt tacggtgaaa
     4201 acctggccta tttccctaaa gggtttattg agaatatgtt tttcgtctca gccaatccct
     4261 gggtgagttt caccagtttt gatttaaacg tggccaatat ggacaacttc ttcgcccccg
     4321 ttttcaccat gggcaaatat tatacgcaag gcgacaaggt gctgatgccg ctggcgattc
     4381 aggttcatca tgccgtttgt gatggcttcc atgtcggcag aatgcttaat gaattacaac
     4441 agtactgcga tgagtggcag ggcggggcgt aaacgcgtgg agccggctta ctaaaagcca
     4501 gataacagta tgcgtatttg cgcgctgatt tttgcggtat aagaatatat actgatatgt
     4561 atacccgaag tatgtcaaaa agaggtatgc tatgaagcag cgtattacag tgacagttga
     4621 cagcgacagc tatcagttgc tcaaggcata tatgatgtca atatctccgg tctggtaagc
     4681 acaaccatgc agaatgaagc ccgtcgtctg cgtgccgaac gctggaaagc ggaaaatcag
     4741 gaagggatgg ctgaggtcgc ccggtttatt gaaatgaacg gctcttttgc tgacgagaac
     4801 aggggctggt gaaatgcagt ttaaggttta cacctataaa agagagagcc gttatcgtct
     4861 gtttgtggat gtacagagtg atattattga cacgcccggc cgacggatgg tgatccccct
     4921 ggccagtgca cgtctgctgt cagataaagt ctcccgtgaa ctttacccgg tggtgcatat
     4981 cggggatgaa agctggcgca tgatgaccac cgatatggcc agtgtgccgg tctccgttat
     5041 cggggaagaa gtggctgatc tcagccaccg cgaaaatgac atcaaaaacg ccattaacct
     5101 gatgttctgg ggaatataaa tgtcaggctc ccttatacac agccagtctg cacctcgacc
     5161 atagtgactg gatatgttgt gttttacagt attatgtagt ctgtttttta tgcaaaatct
     5221 aatttaatat attgatattt atatcatttt acgtttctcg ttcagctttc ttgtacaaag
     5281 tggtgatcct agctttcgtt cgtatcatcg gtttcgacaa cgttcgtcaa gttcaatgca
     5341 tcagtttcat tgcgcacaca ccagaatcct actgagtttg agtattatgg cattgggaaa
     5401 actgtttttc ttgtaccatt tgttgtgctt gtaatttact gtgtttttta ttcggttttc
     5461 gctatcgaac tgtgaaatgg aaatggatgg agaagagtta atgaatgata tggtcctttt
     5521 gttcattctc aaattaatat tatttgtttt ttctcttatt tgttgtgtgt tgaatttgaa
     5581 attataagag atatgcaaac attttgtttt gagtaaaaat gtgtcaaatc gtggcctcta
     5641 atgaccgaag ttaatatgag gagtaaaaca cttgtagttg taccattatg cttattcact
     5701 aggcaacaaa tatattttca gacctagaaa agctgcaaat gttactgaat acaagtatgt
     5761 cctcttgtgt tttagacatt tatgaacttt cctttatgta attttccaga atccttgtca
     5821 gattctaatc attgctttat aattatagtt atactcatgg atttgtagtt gagtatgaaa
     5881 atatttttta atgcatttta tgacttgcca attgattgac aacatgcatc aatcggagct
     5941 ccagcttttg ttccctttag tgagggttaa ttccgagctt ggcgtaatca tggtcatagc
     6001 tgtttcctgt gtgaaattgt tatccgctca caattccaca caacatacga gccggaaghc
     6061 ataaagtgta aagcctgggg tgcctaatga gtgagctaac tcacattaat tgcgttgcgc
     6121 tcactgcccg ctttccagtc gggaaacctg tcgtgccagc tgcattaatg aatcggccaa
     6181 cgcgcgggga gaggcggttt gcgtattggg cgctcttccg cttcctcgct cactgactcg
     6241 ctgcgctcgg tcgttcggct gcggcgagcg gtatcagctc actcaaaggc ggtaatacgg
     6301 ttatccacag aatcagggga taacgcagga aagaacatga aggccttgac aggatatatt
     6361 ggcgggtaaa ctaagtcgct gtatgtgttt gtttgagatc tcatgtgagc aaaaggccag
     6421 caaaaggcca ggaaccgtaa aaaggccgcg ttgctggcgt ttttccatag gctccgcccc
     6481 cctgacgagc atcacaaaaa tcgacgctca agtcagaggt ggcgaaaccc gacaggacta
     6541 taaagatacc aggcgtttcc ccctggaagc tccctcgtgc gctctcctgt tccgaccctg
     6601 ccgcttaccg gatacctgtc cgcctttctc ccttcgggaa gcgtggcgct ttctcatagc
     6661 tcacgctgta ggtatctcag ttcggtgtag gtcgttcgct ccaagctggg ctgtgtgcac
     6721 gaaccccccg ttcagcccga ccgctgcgcc ttatccggta actatcgtct tgagtccaac
     6781 ccggtaagac acgacttatc gccactggca gcagccactg gtaacaggat tagcagagcg
     6841 aggtatgtag gcggtgctac agagttcttg aagtggtggc ctaactacgg ctacactaga
     6901 agaacagtat ttggtatctg cgctctgctg aagccagtta ccttcggaag aagagttggt
     6961 agctcttgat ccggcaaaca aaccaccgct ggtagcggtg gtttttttgt ttgcaagcag
     7021 cagattacgc gcagaaaaaa aggatctcaa gaagatcctt tgatcttttc tacggggtct
     7081 gacgctcagt ggaacgaaaa ctcacgttaa gggattttgg tcatgagatt atcaaaaagg
     7141 atcttcacct agatcctttt aaattaaaaa tgaagtttta aatcaatcta aagtatatat
     7201 gtgtaacatt ggtctagtga ttatttgccg actaccttgg tgatctcgcc tttcacgtag
     7261 tgaacaaatt cttccaactg atctgcgcgc gaggccaagc gatcttcttg tccaagataa
     7321 gcctgcctag cttcaagtat gacgggctga tactgggccg gcaggcgctc cattgcccag
     7381 tcggcagcga catccttcgg cgcgattttg ccggttactg cgctgtacca aatgcgggac
     7441 aacgtaagca ctacatttcg ctcatcgcca gcccagtcgg gcggcgagtt ccatagcgtt
     7501 aaggtttcat ttagcgcctc aaatagatcc tgttcaggaa ccggatcaaa gagttcctcc
     7561 gccgctggac ctaccaaggc aacgctatgt tctcttgctt ttgtcagcaa gatagccaga
     7621 tcaatgtcga tcgtggctgg ctcgaagata cctgcaagaa tgtcattgcg ctgccattct
     7681 ccaaattgca gttcgcgctt agctggataa cgccacggaa tgatgtcgtc gtgcacaaca
     7741 atggtgactt ctacagcgcg gagaatctcg ctctctccag gggaagccga agtttccaaa
     7801 aggtcgttga tcaaagctcg ccgcgttgtt tcatcaagcc ttacggtcac cgtaaccagc
     7861 aaatcaatat cactgtgtgg cttcaggccg ccatccactg cggagccgta caaatgtacg
     7921 gccagcaacg tcggttcgag atggcgctcg atgacgccaa ctacctctga tagttgagtc
     7981 gatacttcgg cgatcaccgc ttccctcata acaccccttg tattactgtt tatgtaagca
     8041 gacagtttta ttgttcatga tgatatattt ttatcttgtg caatgtaaca tcagagattt
     8101 tgagacacaa cgtggctttg ttgaataaat cgaacttttg ctgagttgaa ggatcagatc
     8161 acgcatcttc ccgacaacgc agaccgttcc gtggcaaagc aaaagttcaa aatcaccaac
     8221 tggtccacct acaacaaagc tctcatcaac cgtggctccc tcactttctg gctggatgat
     8281 ggggcgattc aggcgatccc catccaacag cccgccgtcg agcgggct
//
